>Addgene plasmid #125060 | pKmK.C2 | addgene full sequence | sequence record 244904 | Addgene NGS Result
TCGGTCTCAGAGTGAGCTCCTTTCATTTCTGATAAAAGTAAGGTTTCTCTATTTATCTTTTCACCCACAT
TATCCTTCGAAGTACGTATACAATATTAGTTCAACGTAAAAACAAAACTTACTGTAAATATGCGTAAAAA
AAATCTATTAAATTCATAGCAGTTTCAAGGAAAGAGAACCATTATGGTCTGGTCACGTGTGTATAAATTA
TTAATTTTAACACTATATAATTTATTATTTTTTTATTTTGAAGTTTAGAGTAATTTTAGTAGTATTTTAT
ATTTTAAATAAATATATTTTAAATTTTTACTTAATATTTTATTATTTTTTAATACAATGTTTTTATTTAA
AACAAAATTATAAATTAAAATGTTGTTCCGAAAGTAAAATATATTTTATGGTTTTTACAAAAATAAATTA
TTTTTAATGTATTTTTTTAATTATATTTTTGTATGTAATTATATCCACAGGTATTATGTTGAATTTAGCT
GTTTTAGTTTACCTGTGTGGTACTATGAGTTTTTTGCCTCTCAAAAGCTATTTTTTAGAACTCTCTCTCC
TCTTAGAAATAGGTGGTGTTGCGGTTGACTTTTAACGATATATCATTTTCAATTTATTTATTTTAAAGTG
ACATAGAGAGATTCCTTTTAATTTTTTAATTTTTATTTTCAATAATTTTAAAAATGGGGGACTTTTAGAT
TGGAACAAAATGAAAAATATCTGTTATACGTGCAACTGAATTTTACTGACCTTAAAGGACTATCTCGAAC
TTGGTTCGGAAATCCTTGAAATGATTGATATTTTGGTGGATTTTCTCTGATTTTCAAACAAGTAGTATTT
TATTTAATATTTATTATATTTTTTACATTTTTTTATATTTTTTTATTGTTTGGAAGGGAAAGCAACAATT
ACTTTCAAAATATATAAATTAAACTGAAATACTTAATAAGAGACAAATAACATTCAAGAATCAAATACTG
GGTTATTAATCAAAAGATCTCTCTACATGCACCCAAATTCACTATTTAAATTTACTATACCACTGACAGA
ATATATGAACCCAGATTAAGTAGCCAGAGGCTCTTCCACTATATTGAGTATATAGCCTTACATATTTTCT
GCGCATAATTTTCTGGATGTAAAATAAACAAAAATAGTTAGTTTGTAGTTATGAAAAAAGGCTTTTGGAA
AATGCGGAATACGTGTTATTTAAGGTTAATCAACAAAACGCATATCCATAGTGGATAGTTGGATAAAACT
TCAATTGATCCCCGATGAGACCAGACCAATAAAAAACGCCCGGCGGCAACCGAGCGTTCTGAACAAATCC
AGATGGAGTTCTGAGGTCATTACTGGATCTATCAACAGGAGTCCAAGCGAGCTCGATATCAAATTACGCC
CCGCCCTGCCACTCATCGCAGTACTGTTGTAATTCATTAAGCATTCTGCCGACATGGAAGCCATCACAAA
CGGCATGATGAACCTGAATCGCCAGCGGCATCAGCACCTTGTCGCCTTGCGTATAATATTTGCCCATGGT
GAAAACGGGGGCGAAGAAGTTGTCCATATTGGCCACGTTTAAATCAAAACTGGTGAAACTCACCCAGGGA
TTGGCTGAAACGAAAAACATATTCTCAATAAACCCTTTAGGGAAATAGGCCAGGTTTTCACCGTAACACG
CCACATCTTGCGAATATATGTGTAGAAACTGCCGGAAATCGTCGTGGTATTCACTCCAGAGCGATGAAAA
CGTTTCAGTTTGCTCATGGAAAACGGTGTAACAAGGGTGAACACTATCCCATATCACCAGCTCACCGTCT
TTCATTGCCATACGAAATTCCGGATGAGCATTCATCAGGCGGGCAAGAATGTGAATAAAGGCCGGATAAA
ACTTGTGCTTATTTTTCTTTACGGTCTTTAAAAAGGCCGTAATATCCAGCTGAACGGTCTGGTTATAGGT
ACATTGAGCAACTGACTGAAATGCCTCAAAATGTTCTTTACGATGCCATTGGGATATATCAACGGTGGTA
TATCCAGTGATTTTTTTCTCCATTTTAGCTTCCTTAGCTCCTGAAAATCTCGATAACTCAAAAAATACGC
CCGGTAGTGATCTTATTTCATTATGGTGAAAGTTGGAACCTCTTACGTGCCCGATCAATCATGACCAAAA
TCCCTTAACGTGAGTTTTCGTTCCACTGAGCGTCAGACCCCGTAGAAAAGATCAAAGGATCTTCTTGAGA
TCCTTTTTTTCTGCGCGTAATCTGCTGCTTGCAAACAAAAAAACCACCGCTACCAGCGGTGGTTTGTTTG
CCGGATCAAGAGCTACCAACTCTTTTTCCGAAGGTAACTGGCTTCAGCAGAGCGCAGATACCAAATACTG
TTCTTCTAGTGTAGCCGTAGTTAGGCCACCACTTCAAGAACTCTGTAGCACCGCCTACATACCTCGCTCT
GCTAATCCTGTTACCAGTGGCTGCTGCCAGTGGCGATAAGTCGTGTCTTACCGGGTTGGACTCAAGACGA
TAGTTACCGGATAAGGCGCAGCGGTCGGGCTGAACGGGGGGTTCGTGCACACAGCCCAGCTTGGAGCGAA
CGACCTACACCGAACTGAGATACCTACAGCGTGAGCTATGAGAAAGCGCCACGCTTCCCGAAGGGAGAAA
GGCGGACAGGTATCCGGTAAGCGGCAGGGTCGGAACAGGAGAGCGCACGAGGGAGCTTCCAGGGGGAAAC
GCCTGGTATCTTTATAGTCCTGTCGGGTTTCGCCACCTCTGACTTGAGCGTCGATTTTTGTGATGCTCGT
CAGGGGGGCGGAGCCTATGGAAAAACGCCAGCAACGCGGCCTTTTTACGGTTCCTGGCCTTTTGCTGGCC
TTTTGCTCACATGTTCTTTCCTGCGTTATCCCCTGATTCTGTGGATAACCGTAG
Features (pLannotate 1.2.2; 5 found; start..end, strand, type, name):
    336..352     -  misc_feature   cos (fragment): lambda cos site; allows packaging into phage lambda particles
   1289..1323    -  terminator     lambda t0 terminator: minimal transcription terminator from phage lambda (Scholtissek and Grosse, 1987)
   1397..2053    -  CDS            cat: CAT_ECOLX - Experimental evidence at protein level: Swiss-Prot protein existence level 1. This enzyme is an effector of chloramphenicol resistance in bacteria. From Escherichia coli. This protein is used as a marker in many commonly used cloning vectors, such as pACYC184.
   2054..2151    -  promoter       cat promoter: promoter of the E. coli cat gene encoding chloramphenicol acetyltransferase
   2235..2823    +  rep_origin     ori: high-copy-number ColE1/pMB1/pBR322/pUC origin of replication
