[The description below was written by a language model from this plasmid's Addgene catalogue record and pLannotate feature annotations shown in this document.]
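Description:
pKmK.C2 is a Golden Gate part-storage plasmid built on the YTK001 entry vector of the yeast MoClo toolkit, carrying a Kluyveromyces marxianus replication and segregation element for use in synthetic biology assemblies. In E. coli it is maintained as a high-copy plasmid through a ColE1/pUC-type origin and selected with chloramphenicol, resistance being provided by the cat gene driven by its native promoter and followed by the phage lambda t0 terminator. These bacterial elements account for essentially all of the annotated features in the roughly 2.9 kb sequenced record. A very short match to the lambda cos site also appears, but it is only a fragment lying within the insert region and is most likely an incidental hit rather than a functional packaging signal.

The payload is KmARS/CEN5, a 1,259 bp insert combining an autonomously replicating sequence with a centromere from K. marxianus, described by the depositor as equivalent to the ARS1/CEN sequence of strain ATCC 12424. The automated annotation does not label this element, so its boundaries are known only from the catalogue fields. It was cloned into the entry vector through BsmBI sites that were destroyed in the process, and it is flanked by the toolkit-compatible overhangs that define a type 7 part, the position reserved for yeast origins or maintenance sequences. The plasmid carries no promoter, coding sequence or yeast marker of its own. Its role is to supply the ARS/CEN module in subsequent assemblies so that the resulting vectors replicate episomally and segregate stably in K. marxianus. Minor differences between the sequencing result and the depositor's annotated sequence are noted as not affecting function.
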