Addgene plasmid #125060: pKmK.C2
Purpose: Storage plasmid for K.marxianus centromere
Depositing lab: John Morrissey. Depositing organization: University College Cork. Publication: Biological Parts for Kluyveromyces marxianus Synthetic Biology. Rajkumar AS, Varela JA, Juergens H, Daran JG, Morrissey JP. Front Bioeng Biotechnol. 2019 May 7;7:97. doi: 10.3389/fbioe.2019.00097. eCollection 2019. PubMed 31134195.
Backbone
  Vector backbone: YTK001
  Backbone manufacturer: Dueber lab, UC Berkeley
  Backbone size w/o insert (bp): 1667
  Vector type: Yeast Expression, Synthetic Biology
Growth in bacteria
  Bacterial resistance: Chloramphenicol, 25 μg/mL
  Growth temperature: 37°C
  Growth strain: DH5alpha
  Copy number: High Copy
Gene/Insert
  Gene/Insert name: KmARS/CEN5
  Insert size (bp): 1259
  Cloning method: Restriction Enzyme; 5′ cloning site BsmBI (destroyed during cloning); 3′ cloning site BsmBI (destroyed during cloning)
  Sequencing primers: 5′ tttgctggccttttgctc; 3′ catctggatttgttcagaacg
Terms and licenses: Academic/Nonprofit Terms; Industry Terms: Not Available to Industry
Depositor comments: Contains the appropriate YTK-compatible Golden Gate overhangs for a type 7 part. Equivalent to the ARS1/CEN sequence from strain ATCC 12424 Please note that the minor differences between the Addgene NGS results and depositor's annotated sequence do not affect the plasmid function.
How to cite: pKmK.C2 was a gift from John Morrissey (Addgene plasmid # 125060 ; http://n2t.net/addgene:125060 ; RRID:Addgene_125060)
